>Addgene plasmid #144310 | TFORF1777 | addgene full sequence | sequence record 471158 | Addgene NGS Result
TTAATGTAGTCTTATGCAATACTCTTGTAGTCTTGCAACATGGTAACGATGAGTTAGCAACATGCCTTAC
AAGGAGAGAAAAAGCACCGTGCATGCCGATTGGTGGAAGTAAGGTGGTACGATCGTGCCTTATTAGGAAG
GCAACAGACGGGTCTGACATGGATTGGACGAACCACTGAATTGCCGCATTGCAGAGATATTGTATTTAAG
TGCCTAGCTCGATACATAAACGGGTCTCTCTGGTTAGACCAGATCTGAGCCTGGGAGCTCTCTGGCTAAC
TAGGGAACCCACTGCTTAAGCCTCAATAAAGCTTGCCTTGAGTGCTTCAAGTAGTGTGTGCCCGTCTGTT
GTGTGACTCTGGTAACTAGAGATCCCTCAGACCCTTTTAGTCAGTGTGGAAAATCTCTAGCAGTGGCGCC
CGAACAGGGACTTGAAAGCGAAAGGGAAACCAGAGGAGCTCTCTCGACGCAGGACTCGGCTTGCTGAAGC
GCGCACGGCAAGAGGCGAGGGGCGGCGACTGGTGAGTACGCCAAAAATTTTGACTAGCGGAGGCTAGAAG
GAGAGAGATGGGTGCGAGAGCGTCAGTATTAAGCGGGGGAGAATTAGATCGCGATGGGAAAAAATTCGGT
TAAGGCCAGGGGGAAAGAAAAAATATAAATTAAAACATATAGTATGGGCAAGCAGGGAGCTAGAACGATT
CGCAGTTAATCCTGGCCTGTTAGAAACATCAGAAGGCTGTAGACAAATACTGGGACAGCTACAACCATCC
CTTCAGACAGGATCAGAAGAACTTAGATCATTATATAATACAGTAGCAACCCTCTATTGTGTGCATCAAA
GGATAGAGATAAAAGACACCAAGGAAGCTTTAGACAAGATAGAGGAAGAGCAAAACAAAAGTAAGACCAC
CGCACAGCAAGCGGCCGCTGATCTTCAGACCTGGAGGAGGAGATATGAGGGACAATTGGAGAAGTGAATT
ATATAAATATAAAGTAGTAAAAATTGAACCATTAGGAGTAGCACCCACCAAGGCAAAGAGAAGAGTGGTG
CAGAGAGAAAAAAGAGCAGTGGGAATAGGAGCTTTGTTCCTTGGGTTCTTGGGAGCAGCAGGAAGCACTA
TGGGCGCAGCGTCAATGACGCTGACGGTACAGGCCAGACAATTATTGTCTGGTATAGTGCAGCAGCAGAA
CAATTTGCTGAGGGCTATTGAGGCGCAACAGCATCTGTTGCAACTCACAGTCTGGGGCATCAAGCAGCTC
CAGGCAAGAATCCTGGCTGTGGAAAGATACCTAAAGGATCAACAGCTCCTGGGGATTTGGGGTTGCTCTG
GAAAACTCATTTGCACCACTGCTGTGCCTTGGAATGCTAGTTGGAGTAATAAATCTCTGGAACAGATTTG
GAATCACACGACCTGGATGGAGTGGGACAGAGAAATTAACAATTACACAAGCTTAATACACTCCTTAATT
GAAGAATCGCAAAACCAGCAAGAAAAGAATGAACAAGAATTATTGGAATTAGATAAATGGGCAAGTTTGT
GGAATTGGTTTAACATAACAAATTGGCTGTGGTATATAAAATTATTCATAATGATAGTAGGAGGCTTGGT
AGGTTTAAGAATAGTTTTTGCTGTACTTTCTATAGTGAATAGAGTTAGGCAGGGATATTCACCATTATCG
TTTCAGACCCACCTCCCAACCCCGAGGGGACCCATGCATTGCATCTCAATTAGTCAGCAACCAGGTGTGG
AAAGTCCCCAGGCTCCCCAGCAGGCAGAAGTATGCAAAGCATGCGTCTCAATTAGTCAGCAACCATAGTC
CCGCCCCTAACTCCGCCCATCCCGCCCCTAACTCCGCCCAGTTCCGCCCATTCTCCGCCCCATGGCTGAC
TAATTTTTTTTATTTATGCAGAGGCCGAGGCCGCCTCGGCCTCTGAGCTATTCCAGAAGTAGTGAGGAGG
CTTTTTTGGAGGCCTAGGCTTTTGCAAAAAGCTTTCTAGAGGTACCACCGGAGCTTACCATGACCGAGTA
CAAGCCCACGGTGCGCCTCGCCACCCGCGACGACGTCCCCAGGGCCGTACGCACCCTCGCCGCCGCGTTC
GCCGACTACCCCGCCACGCGCCACACCGTCGATCCGGACCGCCACATCGAGCGGGTCACCGAGCTGCAAG
AACTCTTCCTCACGCGCGTCGGGCTCGACATCGGCAAGGTGTGGGTCGCGGACGACGGCGCCGCCGTGGC
GGTCTGGACCACGCCGGAGAGCGTCGAAGCGGGGGCGGTGTTCGCCGAGATCGGCCCGCGCATGGCCGAG
TTGAGCGGTTCCCGGCTGGCCGCGCAGCAACAGATGGAAGGCCTCCTGGCGCCGCACCGGCCCAAGGAGC
CCGCGTGGTTCCTGGCCACCGTCGGCGTCTCGCCCGACCACCAGGGCAAGGGTCTGGGCAGCGCCGTCGT
GCTCCCCGGAGTGGAGGCGGCCGAGCGCGCCGGGGTGCCCGCCTTCCTGGAGACCTCCGCGCCCCGCAAC
CTCCCCTTCTACGAGCGGCTCGGCTTCACCGTCACCGCCGACGTCGAGGTGCCCGAAGGACCGCGCACCT
GGTGCATGACCCGCAAGCCCGGTGCCAGTTAACGAATTCTAGATCTTGAGACAAATGGCAGTATTCATCC
ACAATTTTAAAAGAAAAGGGGGGATTGGGGGGTACAGTGCAGGGGAAAGAATAGTAGACATAATAGCAAC
AGACATACAAACTAAAGAATTACAAAAACAAATTACAAAAATTCAAAATTTTCGGGTTTATTACAGGGAC
AGCAGAGATCCACTTTGGCGCCGGCTCGAGGCCTGCAGGTGCAAAGATGGATAAAGTTTTAAACAGAGAG
GAATCTTTGCAGCTAATGGACCTTCTAGGTCTTGAAAGGAGTGGGAATTGGCTCCGGTGCCCGTCAGTGG
GCAGAGCGCACATCGCCCACAGTCCCCGAGAAGTTGGGGGGAGGGGTCGGCAATTGAACCGGTGCCTAGA
GAAGGTGGCGCGGGGTAAACTGGGAAAGTGATGTCGTGTACTGGCTCCGCCTTTTTCCCGAGGGTGGGGG
AGAACCGTATATAAGTGCAGTAGTCGCCGTGAACGTTCTTTTTCGCAACGGGTTTGCCGCCAGAACACAG
GTAAGTGCCGTGTGTGGTTCCCGCGGGCCTGGCCTCTTTACGGGTTATGGCCCTTGCGTGCCTTGAATTA
CTTCCACCTGGCTGCAGTACGTGATTCTTGATCCCGAGCTTCGGGTTGGAAGTGGGTGGGAGAGTTCGAG
GCCTTGCGCTTAAGGAGCCCCTTCGCCTCGTGCTTGAGTTGAGGCCTGGCCTGGGCGCTGGGGCCGCCGC
GTGCGAATCTGGTGGCACCTTCGCGCCTGTCTCGCTGCTTTCGATAAGTCTCTAGCCATTTAAAATTTTT
GATGACCTGCTGCGACGCTTTTTTTCTGGCAAGATAGTCTTGTAAATGCGGGCCAAGATCTGCACACTGG
TATTTCGGTTTTTGGGGCCGCGGGCGGCGACGGGGCCCGTGCGTCCCAGCGCACATGTTCGGCGAGGCGG
GGCCTGCGAGCGCGGCCACCGAGAATCGGACGGGGGTAGTCTCAAGCTGGCCGGCCTGCTCTGGTGCCTG
GCCTCGCGCCGCCGTGTATCGCCCCGCCCTGGGCGGCAAGGCTGGCCCGGTCGGCACCAGTTGCGTGAGC
GGAAAGATGGCCGCTTCCCGGCCCTGCTGCAGGGAGCTCAAAATGGAGGACGCGGCGCTCGGGAGAGCGG
GCGGGTGAGTCACCCACACAAAGGAAAAGGGCCTTTCCGTCCTCAGCCGTCGCTTCATGTGACTCCACGG
AGTACCGGGCGCCGTCCAGGCACCTCGATTAGTTCTCGAGCTTTTGGAGTACGTCGTCTTTAGGTTGGGG
GGAGGGGTTTTATGCGATGGAGTTTCCCCACACTGAGTGGGTGGAGACTGAAGTTAGGCCAGCTTGGCAC
TTGATGTAATTCTCCTTGGAATTTGCCCTTTTTGAGTTTGGATCTTGGTTCATTCTCAAGCCTCAGACAG
TGGTTCAAAGTTTTTTTCTTCCATTTCAGGTGTCGTGAGGCTAGCACCGCCACCATGGAATTTAGCATCA
AGCAGAGTCCCCTTTCTGTTCAGAGTGTTGTAAAGTGCATAAAGATGAAGCAGGCACCAGAAATCCTCGG
CAGTGCCAACGGGAAGACTCCGAGCTGCGAGGTGAACCGCGAGTGTTCTGTGTTCCTCAGCAAAGCCCAG
CTCTCCAGTAGCCTGCAGGAGGGGGTCATGCAGAAGTTTAACGGCCACGACGCCCTGCCCTTTATTCCAG
CCGACAAGCTGAAAGATCTTACTTCCCGGGTGTTTAATGGAGAACCCGGCGCACACGATGCCAAACTGCG
TTTTGAGTCCCAGGAAATGAAAGGGATTGGGACACCCCCTAACACTACCCCTATCAAAAATGGCTCTCCA
GAAATTAAGCTGAAAATCACCAAAACATACATGAATGGGAAGCCTCTCTTTGAATCTTCCATTTGTGGTG
ACAGTGCTGCTGATGTGTCTCAGTCAGAAGAAAATGGACAAAAACCAGAAAACAAGGCGAGAAGGAACAG
GAAGAGGAGCATAAAATATGACTCCTTGCTGGAGCAGGGCCTTGTCGAAGCAGCTCTTGTGTCTAAGATC
TCAAGTCCTTCAGATAAAAAGATTCCAGCTAAGAAAGAGTCTTGTCCAAACACTGGAAGAGACAAAGACC
ACCTGTTGAAATACAACGTTGGTGATTTGGTGTGGTCCAAAGTGTCGGGTTACCCTTGGTGGCCTTGCAT
GGTTTCTGCAGATCCACTCCTTCACAGCTATACCAAACTTAAAGGTCAGAAAAAGAGTGCACGCCAGTAT
CACGTACAGTTCTTTGGTGACGCCCCAGAAAGAGCTTGGATATTTGAGAAGAGCCTCGTAGCTTTTGAAG
GAGAAGGACAGTTTGAAAAATTATGCCAGGAAAGTGCCAAGCAGGCACCCACGAAAGCTGAGAAAATTAA
GCTATTGAAACCAATTTCAGGGAAATTGAGGGCCCAGTGGGAAATGGGCATTGTTCAAGCAGAAGAAGCT
GCAAGCATGTCAGTGGAGGAGCGGAAAGCCAAGTTCACCTTTCTCTATGTGGGGGACCAGCTTCATCTCA
ACCCTCAAGTAGCCAAGGAGGCTGGCATTGCTGCAGAGTCTTTGGGAGAAATGGCAGAATCCTCAGGAGT
CAGTGAAGAAGCTGCTGAAAACCCCAAGTCTGTGAGAGAAGAGTGCATTCCCATGAAGAGAAGGCGGAGG
GCCAAACTGTGTAGCTCTGCAGAGACCCTGGAGAGTCACCCCGACATAGGGAAGAGTACTCCTCAAAAGA
CGGCAGAGGCTGACCCCAGAAGAGGAGTAGGGTCTCCTCCTGGGAGGAAGAAGACCACAGTCTCCATGCC
ACGAAGCAGGAAGGGAGATGCAGCATCCCAGTTTTTGGTCTTCTGTCAAAAACACAGGGATGAGGTGGTA
GCTGAGCACCCAGATGCTTCAGGTGAGGAGATTGAAGAGCTGCTCAGGTCACAGTGGAGTCTGCTGAGTG
AGAAGCAGAGAGCACGCTACAACACCAAGTTTGCCCTGGTGGCCCCTGTCCAGGCTGAAGAAGACTCTGG
TAATGTAAATGGGAAAAAAAGAAACCACACAAAGAGGATACAGGACCCTACAGAAGATGCTGAAGCTGAG
GACACACCCAGGAAAAGACTCAGGACGGACAAGCACAGTCTTCGGAAGAGAGACACAATCACTGACAAAA
CGGCCAGAACAAGCTCTTACAAGGCCATGGAGGCAGCCTCCTCGCTCAAGAGCCAGGCAGCAACGAAAAA
TCTGTCTGATGCATGTAAACCACTGAAGAAGCGAAATCGGGCTTCCACGGCAGCATCTTCAGCTCTTGGG
TTTAGCAAAAGTTCATCTCCTTCTGCATCCTTAACTGAGAATGAGGTCTCGGACAGCCCGGGAGACGAGC
CCTCGGAGTCCCCATACGAAAGTGCAGACGAAACACAAACTGAAGTATCTGTCTCATCCAAAAAGTCTGA
GCGAGGAGTGACTGCCAAAAAGGAGTATGTGTGCCAGCTGTGTGAGAAGCCGGGCAGCCTCCTGCTCTGT
GAAGGACCCTGCTGCGGAGCTTTCCACCTCGCCTGCCTTGGGCTTTCCCGGAGGCCAGAAGGGAGGTTCA
CCTGCAGCGAGTGTGCCTCAGGGATTCACTCATGTTTCGTGTGTAAAGAGAGCAAGACAGATGTTAAGCG
CTGTGTGGTAACTCAGTGTGGAAAATTTTACCATGAGGCTTGTGTGAAAAAATACCCTCTGACTGTATTT
GAGAGCCGAGGTTTCCGCTGCCCCCTCCACAGCTGTGTGAGCTGCCATGCTTCCAACCCTTCAAACCCAA
GGCCGTCAAAAGGTAAAATGATGCGGTGTGTCCGCTGCCCCGTTGCCTATCACAGCGGGGATGCTTGTCT
GGCAGCAGGATGCTCAGTGATCGCCTCCAACAGCATCATCTGCACTGCCCACTTCACTGCTCGGAAGGGG
AAGCGACACCACGCCCACGTCAACGTGAGCTGGTGCTTCGTGTGCTCCAAAGGGGGGAGCCTTCTGTGCT
GTGAGTCCTGCCCAGCGGCCTTCCACCCTGACTGCCTGAACATCGAGATGCCTGACGGCAGCTGGTTCTG
CAATGACTGCAGGGCTGGGAAGAAGCTGCACTTCCAGGATATCATTTGGGTGAAACTTGGGAACTACAGA
TGGTGGCCGGCAGAAGTTTGCCATCCCAAAAATGTTCCCCCAAATATTCAGAAAATGAAGCACGAGATTG
GAGAATTCCCTGTGTTTTTCTTTGGGTCTAAAGATTATTACTGGACGCATCAGGCGCGAGTGTTCCCGTA
CATGGAGGGGGACCGGGGCAGCCGCTACCAGGGGGTCAGAGGGATCGGAAGAGTCTTCAAAAACGCACTG
CAAGAAGCTGAAGCTCGTTTTCGTGAAATTAAGCTTCAGAGGGAAGCCCGAGAAACACAGGAGAGCGAGC
GCAAGCCCCCACCATACAAGCACATCAAGGTGAATAAGCCTTACGGGAAAGTCCAGATCTACACAGCGGA
TATTTCAGAAATCCCTAAGTGCAACTGCAAGCCCACAGATGAGAATCCTTGTGGCTTTGATTCGGAGTGT
CTGAACAGGATGCTGATGTTTGAGTGCCACCCGCAGGTGTGTCCCGCGGGCGAGTTCTGCCAGAACCAGT
GCTTCACCAAGCGCCAGTACCCAGAGACCAAGATCATCAAGACAGATGGCAAAGGGTGGGGCCTGGTCGC
CAAGAGGGACATCAGAAAGGGAGAATTTGTTAACGAGTACGTTGGGGAGCTGATCGACGAGGAGGAGTGC
ATGGCGAGAATCAAGCACGCACACGAGAACGACATCACCCACTTCTACATGCTCACTATAGACAAGGACC
GTATAATAGACGCTGGCCCCAAAGGAAACTACTCTCGATTTATGAATCACAGCTGCCAGCCCAACTGTGA
GACCCTCAAGTGGACAGTGAATGGGGACACTCGTGTGGGCCTGTTTGCCGTCTGTGACATTCCTGCAGGG
ACGGAGCTGACTTTTAACTACAACCTCGATTGTCTGGGCAATGAAAAAACGGTCTGCCGGTGTGGAGCCT
CCAATTGCAGTGGATTCCTCGGGGATAGACCAAAGACCTCGACGACCCTTTCATCAGAGGAAAAGGGCAA
AAAGACCAAGAAGAAAACGAGGCGGCGCAGAGCAAAAGGGGAAGGGAAGAGGCAGTCAGAGGACGAGTGC
TTCCGCTGCGGTGATGGCGGGCAGCTGGTGCTGTGTGACCGCAAGTTCTGCACCAAGGCCTACCACCTGT
CCTGCCTGGGCCTTGGCAAGCGGCCCTTCGGGAAGTGGGAATGTCCTTGGCATCATTGTGACGTGTGTGG
CAAACCTTCGACTTCATTTTGCCACCTCTGCCCCAATTCGTTCTGTAAGGAGCACCAGGACGGGACAGCC
TTCAGCTGCACCCCGGACGGGCGGTCCTACTGCTGTGAGCATGACTTAGGGGCGGCATCGGTCAGAAGCA
CCAAGACTGAGAAGCCCCCCCCAGAGCCAGGGAAGCCGAAGGGGAAGAGGCGGCGGCGGAGGGGCTGGCG
GAGAGTCACAGAGGGCAAATAGTAATGAACTAGTCCGTAACTTGAAAGTATTTCGATTTCTTGGCTTTAT
ATATCTTGTGGAAAGGACGATAATCTTAGCGTCACTTCTTGGAAACGCGTTAAGTCGACAATCAACCTCT
GGATTACAAAATTTGTGAAAGATTGACTGGTATTCTTAACTATGTTGCTCCTTTTACGCTATGTGGATAC
GCTGCTTTAATGCCTTTGTATCATGCTATTGCTTCCCGTATGGCTTTCATTTTCTCCTCCTTGTATAAAT
CCTGGTTGCTGTCTCTTTATGAGGAGTTGTGGCCCGTTGTCAGGCAACGTGGCGTGGTGTGCACTGTGTT
TGCTGACGCAACCCCCACTGGTTGGGGCATTGCCACCACCTGTCAGCTCCTTTCCGGGACTTTCGCTTTC
CCCCTCCCTATTGCCACGGCGGAACTCATCGCCGCCTGCCTTGCCCGCTGCTGGACAGGGGCTCGGCTGT
TGGGCACTGACAATTCCGTGGTGTTGTCGGGGAAATCATCGTCCTTTCCTTGGCTGCTCGCCTGTGTTGC
CACCTGGATTCTGCGCGGGACGTCCTTCTGCTACGTCCCTTCGGCCCTCAATCCAGCGGACCTTCCTTCC
CGCGGCCTGCTGCCGGCTCTGCGGCCTCTTCCGCGTCTTCGCCTTCGCCCTCAGACGAGTCGGATCTCCC
TTTGGGCCGCCTCCCCGCGTCGACTTTAAGACCAATGACTTACAAGGCAGCTGTAGATCTTAGCCACTTT
TTAAAAGAAAAGGGGGGACTGGAAGGGCTAATTCACTCCCAACGAAGACAAGATCTGCTTTTTGCTTGTA
CTGGGTCTCTCTGGTTAGACCAGATCTGAGCCTGGGAGCTCTCTGGCTAACTAGGGAACCCACTGCTTAA
GCCTCAATAAAGCTTGCCTTGAGTGCTTCAAGTAGTGTGTGCCCGTCTGTTGTGTGACTCTGGTAACTAG
AGATCCCTCAGACCCTTTTAGTCAGTGTGGAAAATCTCTAGCAGTACGTATAGTAGTTCATGTCATCTTA
TTATTCAGTATTTATAACTTGCAAAGAAATGAATATCAGAGAGTGAGAGGAACTTGTTTATTGCAGCTTA
TAATGGTTACAAATAAAGCAATAGCATCACAAATTTCACAAATAAAGCATTTTTTTCACTGCATTCTAGT
TGTGGTTTGTCCAAACTCATCAATGTATCTTATCATGTCTGGCTCTAGCTATCCCGCCCCTAACTCCGCC
CATCCCGCCCCTAACTCCGCCCAGTTCCGCCCATTCTCCGCCCCATGGCTGACTAATTTTTTTTATTTAT
GCAGAGGCCGAGGCCGCCTCGGCCTCTGAGCTATTCCAGAAGTAGTGAGGAGGCTTTTTTGGAGGCCTAG
GGACGTACCCAATTCGCCCTATAGTGAGTCGTATTACGCGCGCTCACTGGCCGTCGTTTTACAACGTCGT
GACTGGGAAAACCCTGGCGTTACCCAACTTAATCGCCTTGCAGCACATCCCCCTTTCGCCAGCTGGCGTA
ATAGCGAAGAGGCCCGCACCGATCGCCCTTCCCAACAGTTGCGCAGCCTGAATGGCGAATGGG
[124 nt withheld, positions 9794-9917]
C
[91 nt withheld, positions 9919-10009]
A
[49 nt withheld, positions 10011-10059]
CCTTTGACGTTGGAGTCCACGTTCTTT
[37 nt withheld, positions 10087-10123]
ACCCTATCTCGGTCTATTCTTTTGATTTATAAGGGATTTTGCCGATTTCGGCCTATTGGTTAAAAAATGA
GCTGATTTAACAAAAATTTAACGCGAATTTTAACAAAATATTAACGCTTACAATTTAGGTGGCACTTTTC
GGGGAAATGTGCGCGGAACCCCTATTTGTTTATTTTTCTAAATACATTCAAATATGTATCCGCTCATGAG
ACAATAACCCTGATAAATGCTTCAATAATATTGAAAAAGGAAGAGTATGAGTATTCAACATTTCCGTGTC
GCCCTTATTCCCTTTTTTGCGGCATTTTGCCTTCCTGTTTTTGCTCACCCAGAAACGCTGGTGAAAGTAA
AAGATGCTGAAGATCAGTTGGGTGCACGAGTGGGTTACATCGAACTGGATCTCAACAGCGGTAAGATCCT
TGAGAGTTTTCGCCCCGAAGAACGTTTTCCAATGATGAGCACTTTTAAAGTTCTGCTATGTGGCGCGGTA
TTATCCCGTATTGACGCCGGGCAAGAGCAACTCGGTCGCCGCATACACTATTCTCAGAATGACTTGGTTG
AGTACTCACCAGTCACAGAAAAGCATCTTACGGATGGCATGACAGTAAGAGAATTATGCAGTGCTGCCAT
AACCATGAGTGATAACACTGCGGCCAACTTACTTCTGACAACGATCGGAGGACCGAAGGAGCTAACCGCT
TTTTTGCACAACATGGGGGATCATGTAACTCGCCTTGATCGTTGGGAACCGGAGCTGAATGAAGCCATAC
CAAACGACGAGCGTGACACCACGATGCCTGTAGCAATGGCAACAACGTTGCGCAAACTATTAACTGGCGA
ACTACTTACTCTAGCTTCCCGGCAACAATTAATAGACTGGATGGAGGCGGATAAAGTTGCAGGACCACTT
CTGCGCTCGGCCCTTCCGGCTGGCTGGTTTATTGCTGATAAATCTGGAGCCGGTGAGCGTGGGTCTCGCG
GTATCATTGCAGCACTGGGGCCAGATGGTAAGCCCTCCCGTATCGTAGTTATCTACACGACGGGGAGTCA
GGCAACTATGGATGAACGAAATAGACAGATCGCTGAGATAGGTGCCTCACTGATTAAGCATTGGTAACTG
TCAGACCAAGTTTACTCATATATACTTTAGATTGATTTAAAACTTCATTTTTAATTTAAAAGGATCTAGG
TGAAGATCCTTTTTGATAATCTCATGACCAAAATCCCTTAACGTGAGTTTTCGTTCCACTGAGCGTCAGA
CCCCGTAGAAAAGATCAAAGGATCTTCTTGAGATCCTTTTTTTCTGCGCGTAATCTGCTGCTTGCAAACA
AAAAAACCACCGCTACCAGCGGTGGTTTGTTTGCCGGATCAAGAGCTACCAACTCTTTTTCCGAAGGTAA
CTGGCTTCAGCAGAGCGCAGATACCAAATACTGTTCTTCTAGTGTAGCCGTAGTTAGGCCACCACTTCAA
GAACTCTGTAGCACCGCCTACATACCTCGCTCTGCTAATCCTGTTACCAGTGGCTGCTGCCAGTGGCGAT
AAGTCGTGTCTTACCGGGTTGGACTCAAGACGATAGTTACCGGATAAGGCGCAGCGGTCGGGCTGAACGG
GGGGTTCGTGCACACAGCCCAGCTTGGAGCGAACGACCTACACCGAACTGAGATACCTACAGCGTGAGCT
ATGAGAAAGCGCCACGCTTCCCGAAGGGAGAAAGGCGGACAGGTATCCGGTAAGCGGCAGGGTCGGAACA
GGAGAGCGCACGAGGGAGCTTCCAGGGGGAAACGCCTGGTATCTTTATAGTCCTGTCGGGTTTCGCCACC
TCTGACTTGAGCGTCGATTTTTGTGATGCTCGTCAGGGGGGCGGAGCCTATGGAAAAACGCCAGCAACGC
GGCCTTTTTACGGTTCCTGGCCTTTTGCTGGCCTTTTGCTCACATGTTCTTTCCTGCGTTATCCCCTGAT
TCTGTGGATAACCGTATTACCGCCTTTGAGTGAGCTGATACCGCTCGCCGCAGCCGAACGACCGAGCGCA
GCGAGTCAGTGAGCGAGGAAGCGGAAGAGCGCCCAATACGCAAACCGCCTCTCCCCGCGCGTTGGCCGAT
TCATTAATGCAGCTGGCACGACAGGTTTCCCGACTGGAAAGCGGGCAGTGAGCGCAACGCAATTAATGTG
AGTTAGCTCACTCATTAGGCACCCCAGGCTTTACACTTTATGCTTCCGGCTCGTATGTTGTGTGGAATTG
TGAGCGGATAACAATTTCACACAGGAAACAGCTATGACCATGATTACGCCAAGCGCGCAATTAACCCTCA
CTAAAGGGAACAAAAGCTGGAGCTGCAAGC
Features (pLannotate 1.2.2; 31 found; start..end, strand, type, name):
      5..231     +  promoter       RSV promoter: Rous sarcoma virus enhancer/promoter
    232..412     +  LTR            5' LTR (truncated): truncated 5' long terminal repeat (LTR) from HIV-1
    459..584     +  misc_feature   HIV-1 Ψ: packaging signal of human immunodeficiency virus type 1
    568..931     +  CDS            HIV-1 gag (fragment): gag protein from human immunodeficiency virus 1; gag
   1077..1310    +  misc_feature   RRE: The Rev response element (RRE) of HIV-1 allows for Rev-dependent mRNA export from the nucleus to the cytoplasm.
   1687..1713    +  CDS            Rev (fragment): human immunodeficiency virus 1 (HIV-1) Rev protein; rev; enhances nuclear export of unspliced and incompletely spliced viral mRNAs
   1720..1743    +  promoter       SV40 promoter (fragment): SV40 early promoter
   1744..1815    +  promoter       SV40 promoter (fragment): SV40 enhancer and early promoter
   1839..1974    +  rep_origin     SV40 ori: SV40 origin of replication
   2020..2616    +  CDS            PuroR (fragment): puromycin N-acetyltransferase; pac from Streptomyces; confers resistance to puromycin
   2665..2782    +  misc_feature   cPPT/CTS: central polypurine tract and central termination sequence of HIV-1
   2847..2913    +  CDS            small t antigen (fragment): SV40 (simian virus 40) small t antigen
   2920..4098    +  promoter       EF-1α promoter: strong constitutive promoter for human elongation factor EF-1α
   4115..8209    +  CDS            NSD2: NSD2_HUMAN - Also known as KIAA1090, MMSET, TRX5, WHSC1. Experimental evidence at protein level: Swiss-Prot protein existence level 1. [Isoform 4]: Histone methyltransferase which specifically dimethylates nucleosomal histone H3 at 'Lys-36' (H3K36me2) (PubMed:22099308). Methylation of histone H3 at 'Lys-27' is controversial (PubMed:18172012, PubMed:22099308). Mono-, di- or tri- methylates histone H3 at 'Lys-27' (H3K27me, H3K27me2 and H3K27me3) (PubMed:18172012). Does not methylate histone H3 at 'Lys-27' (PubMed:22099308). May act as a transcription regulator that binds DNA and suppresses IL5 t
   8225..8278    +  promoter       U6 promoter (fragment): RNA polymerase III promoter for human U6 snRNA
   8320..8908    +  misc_feature   WPRE: woodchuck hepatitis virus posttranscriptional regulatory element
   8959..8978    +  misc_feature   cPPT/CTS (fragment): central polypurine tract and central termination sequence of HIV-1
   8980..9213    +  LTR            3' LTR (ΔU3): self-inactivating 3' long terminal repeat (LTR) from HIV-1
   9291..9412    +  polyA_signal   SV40 poly(A) signal: SV40 polyadenylation signal
   9452..9587    +  rep_origin     SV40 ori: SV40 origin of replication
   9608..9626    -  promoter       T7 promoter: promoter for bacteriophage T7 RNA polymerase
   9634..9789    +  CDS            lacZα (fragment): LacZα fragment of β-galactosidase; lacZ fragment
   9794..10222   +  rep_origin     f1 ori (sequence partly withheld): f1 bacteriophage origin of replication; arrow indicates direction of (+) strand synthesis
  10275..10379   +  promoter       AmpR promoter: bla
  10380..11240   +  CDS            AmpR: β-lactamase; bla; confers resistance to ampicillin, carbenicillin, and related antibiotics
  11411..11999   +  rep_origin     ori: high-copy-number ColE1/pMB1/pBR322/pUC origin of replication
  12182..12274   +  CDS            lacI (fragment): lac repressor; lacI; The lac repressor binds to the lac operator to inhibit transcription in E. coli. This inhibition can be relieved by adding lactose or isopropyl-β-D-thiogalactopyranoside (IPTG).
  12287..12308   +  protein_bind   CAP binding site: CAP binding activates transcription in the presence of cAMP. E. coli catabolite activator protein
  12323..12353   +  promoter       lac promoter: promoter for the E. coli lac operon
  12357..12379   +  protein_bind   lac operator (fragment): The lac repressor binds to the lac operator to inhibit transcription in E. coli. This inhibition can be relieved by adding lactose or isopropyl-β-D-thiogalactopyranoside (IPTG). lac repressor encoded by lacI
  12422..12440   +  promoter       T3 promoter: promoter for bacteriophage T3 RNA polymerase
