[The description below was written by a language model from this plasmid's Addgene catalogue record and pLannotate feature annotations shown in this document.]
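Description:
TFORF1777 is a third-generation-style, self-inactivating lentiviral expression plasmid built on the pLX_TRC317 backbone. It belongs to a barcoded library of human transcription factor open reading frames. It carries the human WHSC1 gene, now named NSD2 and also known as MMSET, which encodes a histone methyltransferase that dimethylates histone H3 at lysine 36. The sequenced plasmid is about 12.5 kb. In bacteria it is maintained through a high-copy ColE1/pUC-type origin with ampicillin resistance, and an f1 origin is also present. The depositor warns that the plasmid can recombine during propagation, as repeat-containing lentiviral vectors often do.

The viral genome is transcribed from a chimeric RSV promoter fused to a truncated HIV-1 5' LTR. This is followed by the Ψ packaging signal, a gag fragment, the Rev response element for Rev-dependent nuclear export, and a cPPT/CTS element. The genome ends in a ΔU3 3' LTR, which inactivates LTR promoter activity after integration. Two internal cassettes sit between the LTRs. In the first, an SV40 early promoter drives puromycin N-acetyltransferase so that transduced mammalian cells can be selected. In the second, the strong constitutive EF-1α promoter drives the roughly 4.1 kb NSD2 coding sequence, and a downstream WPRE enhances transcript stability and expression.

According to the catalogue entry, each construct in the collection carries a unique 24-bp barcode, but the feature table does not annotate it. The short region between the ORF and the WPRE, labelled as a U6 promoter fragment, may be related to it. The barcode allows the overexpressed factor to be identified by sequencing in pooled screens, such as screens for factors that direct cell differentiation.
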