Addgene plasmid #144310: TFORF1777
Purpose: Lentiviral vector for overexpressing transcription factor ORFs with unique 24-bp barcodes. Barcodes facilitate identification of transcription factors in pooled screens.
Depositing lab: Feng Zhang. Depositing organization: Broad Institute. Publication: A transcription factor atlas of directed differentiation. Joung J, Ma S, Tay T, Geiger-Schuller KR, Kirchgatterer PC, Verdine VK, Guo B, Arias-Garcia MA, Allen WE, Singh A, Kuksenko O, Abudayyeh OO, Gootenberg JS, Fu Z, Macrae RK, Buenrostro JD, Regev A, Zhang F. Cell. 2023 Jan 5;186(1):209-229.e26. doi: 10.1016/j.cell.2022.11.026. PubMed 36608654.
Backbone
  Vector backbone: pLX_TRC317
  Backbone manufacturer: Broad Institute Genetic Perturbation Platform
  Backbone size w/o insert (bp): 8264
  Vector type: Mammalian Expression, Lentiviral
  Selectable markers: Puromycin
Growth in bacteria
  Bacterial resistance: Ampicillin, 100 μg/mL
  Growth temperature: 30°C
  Growth strain: NEB Stable
  Copy number: High Copy
Gene/Insert
  Gene/Insert name: WHSC1
  Species: H. sapiens (human)
  Insert size (bp): 4199
  Entrez Gene: NSD2 (a.k.a. KMT3F, KMT3G, MMSET, RAUST, REIIBP, TRX5, WHS, WHSC1)
  Promoter: EF1a
  Cloning method: Unknown
  Sequencing primers: 5′ GGGTGGAGACTGAAGTTAGGCCAG; 3′ CACATAGCGTAAAAGGAGCAACATAG
Terms and licenses: Academic/Nonprofit Terms; Industry Terms: Not Available to Industry
Depositor comments: NM_001042424,XM_011513557,NM_133331,NM_133330,NM_133335,XM_005248001,ENST00000508803,ENST00000382892,ENST00000382891,ENST00000382895 . The transcription factor ORF portion of this plasmid was synthesized by Genewiz. Please test multiple small colonies in case of plasmid recombination. To make this collection available in a timely manner, a portion of this collection was not fully sequenced by Addgene. If an Addgene verified full plasmid sequence is not available, please contact us prior to placing an order to request the full sequence.
How to cite: TFORF1777 was a gift from Feng Zhang (Addgene plasmid # 144310 ; http://n2t.net/addgene:144310 ; RRID:Addgene_144310)
