>Addgene plasmid #144310 | TFORF1777 | depositor partial sequence | sequence record 285045 | Insert
ACCGCCACCATGGAATTTAGCATCAAGCAGAGTCCCCTTTCTGTTCAGAGTGTTGTAAAGTGCATAAAGA
TGAAGCAGGCACCAGAAATCCTCGGCAGTGCCAACGGGAAGACTCCGAGCTGCGAGGTGAACCGCGAGTG
TTCTGTGTTCCTCAGCAAAGCCCAGCTCTCCAGTAGCCTGCAGGAGGGGGTCATGCAGAAGTTTAACGGC
CACGACGCCCTGCCCTTTATTCCAGCCGACAAGCTGAAAGATCTTACTTCCCGGGTGTTTAATGGAGAAC
CCGGCGCACACGATGCCAAACTGCGTTTTGAGTCCCAGGAAATGAAAGGGATTGGGACACCCCCTAACAC
TACCCCTATCAAAAATGGCTCTCCAGAAATTAAGCTGAAAATCACCAAAACATACATGAATGGGAAGCCT
CTCTTTGAATCTTCCATTTGTGGTGACAGTGCTGCTGATGTGTCTCAGTCAGAAGAAAATGGACAAAAAC
CAGAAAACAAGGCGAGAAGGAACAGGAAGAGGAGCATAAAATATGACTCCTTGCTGGAGCAGGGCCTTGT
CGAAGCAGCTCTTGTGTCTAAGATCTCAAGTCCTTCAGATAAAAAGATTCCAGCTAAGAAAGAGTCTTGT
CCAAACACTGGAAGAGACAAAGACCACCTGTTGAAATACAACGTTGGTGATTTGGTGTGGTCCAAAGTGT
CGGGTTACCCTTGGTGGCCTTGCATGGTTTCTGCAGATCCACTCCTTCACAGCTATACCAAACTTAAAGG
TCAGAAAAAGAGTGCACGCCAGTATCACGTACAGTTCTTTGGTGACGCCCCAGAAAGAGCTTGGATATTT
GAGAAGAGCCTCGTAGCTTTTGAAGGAGAAGGACAGTTTGAAAAATTATGCCAGGAAAGTGCCAAGCAGG
CACCCACGAAAGCTGAGAAAATTAAGCTATTGAAACCAATTTCAGGGAAATTGAGGGCCCAGTGGGAAAT
GGGCATTGTTCAAGCAGAAGAAGCTGCAAGCATGTCAGTGGAGGAGCGGAAAGCCAAGTTCACCTTTCTC
TATGTGGGGGACCAGCTTCATCTCAACCCTCAAGTAGCCAAGGAGGCTGGCATTGCTGCAGAGTCTTTGG
GAGAAATGGCAGAATCCTCAGGAGTCAGTGAAGAAGCTGCTGAAAACCCCAAGTCTGTGAGAGAAGAGTG
CATTCCCATGAAGAGAAGGCGGAGGGCCAAACTGTGTAGCTCTGCAGAGACCCTGGAGAGTCACCCCGAC
ATAGGGAAGAGTACTCCTCAAAAGACGGCAGAGGCTGACCCCAGAAGAGGAGTAGGGTCTCCTCCTGGGA
GGAAGAAGACCACAGTCTCCATGCCACGAAGCAGGAAGGGAGATGCAGCATCCCAGTTTTTGGTCTTCTG
TCAAAAACACAGGGATGAGGTGGTAGCTGAGCACCCAGATGCTTCAGGTGAGGAGATTGAAGAGCTGCTC
AGGTCACAGTGGAGTCTGCTGAGTGAGAAGCAGAGAGCACGCTACAACACCAAGTTTGCCCTGGTGGCCC
CTGTCCAGGCTGAAGAAGACTCTGGTAATGTAAATGGGAAAAAAAGAAACCACACAAAGAGGATACAGGA
CCCTACAGAAGATGCTGAAGCTGAGGACACACCCAGGAAAAGACTCAGGACGGACAAGCACAGTCTTCGG
AAGAGAGACACAATCACTGACAAAACGGCCAGAACAAGCTCTTACAAGGCCATGGAGGCAGCCTCCTCGC
TCAAGAGCCAGGCAGCAACGAAAAATCTGTCTGATGCATGTAAACCACTGAAGAAGCGAAATCGGGCTTC
CACGGCAGCATCTTCAGCTCTTGGGTTTAGCAAAAGTTCATCTCCTTCTGCATCCTTAACTGAGAATGAG
GTCTCGGACAGCCCGGGAGACGAGCCCTCGGAGTCCCCATACGAAAGTGCAGACGAAACACAAACTGAAG
TATCTGTCTCATCCAAAAAGTCTGAGCGAGGAGTGACTGCCAAAAAGGAGTATGTGTGCCAGCTGTGTGA
GAAGCCGGGCAGCCTCCTGCTCTGTGAAGGACCCTGCTGCGGAGCTTTCCACCTCGCCTGCCTTGGGCTT
TCCCGGAGGCCAGAAGGGAGGTTCACCTGCAGCGAGTGTGCCTCAGGGATTCACTCATGTTTCGTGTGTA
AAGAGAGCAAGACAGATGTTAAGCGCTGTGTGGTAACTCAGTGTGGAAAATTTTACCATGAGGCTTGTGT
GAAAAAATACCCTCTGACTGTATTTGAGAGCCGAGGTTTCCGCTGCCCCCTCCACAGCTGTGTGAGCTGC
CATGCTTCCAACCCTTCAAACCCAAGGCCGTCAAAAGGTAAAATGATGCGGTGTGTCCGCTGCCCCGTTG
CCTATCACAGCGGGGATGCTTGTCTGGCAGCAGGATGCTCAGTGATCGCCTCCAACAGCATCATCTGCAC
TGCCCACTTCACTGCTCGGAAGGGGAAGCGACACCACGCCCACGTCAACGTGAGCTGGTGCTTCGTGTGC
TCCAAAGGGGGGAGCCTTCTGTGCTGTGAGTCCTGCCCAGCGGCCTTCCACCCTGACTGCCTGAACATCG
AGATGCCTGACGGCAGCTGGTTCTGCAATGACTGCAGGGCTGGGAAGAAGCTGCACTTCCAGGATATCAT
TTGGGTGAAACTTGGGAACTACAGATGGTGGCCGGCAGAAGTTTGCCATCCCAAAAATGTTCCCCCAAAT
ATTCAGAAAATGAAGCACGAGATTGGAGAATTCCCTGTGTTTTTCTTTGGGTCTAAAGATTATTACTGGA
CGCATCAGGCGCGAGTGTTCCCGTACATGGAGGGGGACCGGGGCAGCCGCTACCAGGGGGTCAGAGGGAT
CGGAAGAGTCTTCAAAAACGCACTGCAAGAAGCTGAAGCTCGTTTTCGTGAAATTAAGCTTCAGAGGGAA
GCCCGAGAAACACAGGAGAGCGAGCGCAAGCCCCCACCATACAAGCACATCAAGGTGAATAAGCCTTACG
GGAAAGTCCAGATCTACACAGCGGATATTTCAGAAATCCCTAAGTGCAACTGCAAGCCCACAGATGAGAA
TCCTTGTGGCTTTGATTCGGAGTGTCTGAACAGGATGCTGATGTTTGAGTGCCACCCGCAGGTGTGTCCC
GCGGGCGAGTTCTGCCAGAACCAGTGCTTCACCAAGCGCCAGTACCCAGAGACCAAGATCATCAAGACAG
ATGGCAAAGGGTGGGGCCTGGTCGCCAAGAGGGACATCAGAAAGGGAGAATTTGTTAACGAGTACGTTGG
GGAGCTGATCGACGAGGAGGAGTGCATGGCGAGAATCAAGCACGCACACGAGAACGACATCACCCACTTC
TACATGCTCACTATAGACAAGGACCGTATAATAGACGCTGGCCCCAAAGGAAACTACTCTCGATTTATGA
ATCACAGCTGCCAGCCCAACTGTGAGACCCTCAAGTGGACAGTGAATGGGGACACTCGTGTGGGCCTGTT
TGCCGTCTGTGACATTCCTGCAGGGACGGAGCTGACTTTTAACTACAACCTCGATTGTCTGGGCAATGAA
AAAACGGTCTGCCGGTGTGGAGCCTCCAATTGCAGTGGATTCCTCGGGGATAGACCAAAGACCTCGACGA
CCCTTTCATCAGAGGAAAAGGGCAAAAAGACCAAGAAGAAAACGAGGCGGCGCAGAGCAAAAGGGGAAGG
GAAGAGGCAGTCAGAGGACGAGTGCTTCCGCTGCGGTGATGGCGGGCAGCTGGTGCTGTGTGACCGCAAG
TTCTGCACCAAGGCCTACCACCTGTCCTGCCTGGGCCTTGGCAAGCGGCCCTTCGGGAAGTGGGAATGTC
CTTGGCATCATTGTGACGTGTGTGGCAAACCTTCGACTTCATTTTGCCACCTCTGCCCCAATTCGTTCTG
TAAGGAGCACCAGGACGGGACAGCCTTCAGCTGCACCCCGGACGGGCGGTCCTACTGCTGTGAGCATGAC
TTAGGGGCGGCATCGGTCAGAAGCACCAAGACTGAGAAGCCCCCCCCAGAGCCAGGGAAGCCGAAGGGGA
AGAGGCGGCGGCGGAGGGGCTGGCGGAGAGTCACAGAGGGCAAATAGTAATGAACTAGTCCGTAACTTGA
AAGTATTTCGATTTCTTGGCTTTATATATCTTGTGGAAAGGACGATAATCTTAGCGTCACTTCTTGGAA
