>Addgene plasmid #144310 | TFORF1777 | depositor partial sequence | sequence record 285046 | Barcode
TAATCTTAGCGTCACTTCTTGGAA
